>Addgene plasmid #251694 | pENTR221-SLC31A1 | addgene full sequence | sequence record 500757 | Addgene NGS Result
TTGAGATCCTTTTTTTCTGCGCGTAATCTGCTGCTTGCAAACAAAAAAACCACCGCTACCAGCGGTGGTT
TGTTTGCCGGATCAAGAGCTACCAACTCTTTTTCCGAAGGTAACTGGCTTCAGCAGAGCGCAGATACCAA
ATACTGTTCTTCTAGTGTAGCCGTAGTTAGGCCACCACTTCAAGAACTCTGTAGCACCGCCTACATACCT
CGCTCTGCTAATCCTGTTACCAGTGGCTGCTGCCAGTGGCGATAAGTCGTGTCTTACCGGGTTGGACTCA
AGACGATAGTTACCGGATAAGGCGCAGCGGTCGGGCTGAACGGGGGGTTCGTGCACACAGCCCAGCTTGG
AGCGAACGACCTACACCGAACTGAGATACCTACAGCGTGAGCTATGAGAAAGCGCCACGCTTCCCGAAGG
GAGAAAGGCGGACAGGTATCCGGTAAGCGGCAGGGTCGGAACAGGAGAGCGCACGAGGGAGCTTCCAGGG
GGAAACGCCTGGTATCTTTATAGTCCTGTCGGGTTTCGCCACCTCTGACTTGAGCGTCGATTTTTGTGAT
GCTCGTCAGGGGGGCGGAGCCTATGGAAAAACGCCAGCAACGCGGCCTTTTTACGGTTCCTGGCCTTTTG
CTGGCCTTTTGCTCACATGTTCTTTCCTGCGTTATCCCCTGATTCTGTGGATAACCGTATTACCGCCTTT
GAGTGAGCTGATACCGCTCGCCGCAGCCGAACGACCGAGCGCAGCGAGTCAGTGAGCGAGGAAGCGGAAG
AGCGCCCAATACGCAAACCGCCTCTCCCCGCGCGTTGGCCGATTCATTAATGCAGCTGGCACGACAGGTT
TCCCGACTGGAAAGCGGGCAGTGAGCGCAACGCAATTAATACGCGTACCGCTAGCCAGGAAGAGTTTGTA
GAAACGCAAAAAGGCCATCCGTCAGGATGGCCTTCTGCTTAGTTTGATGCCTGGCAGTTTATGGCGGGCG
TCCTGCCCGCCACCCTCCGGGCCGTTGCTTCACAACGTTCAAATCCGCTCCCGGCGGATTTGTCCTACTC
AGGAGAGCGTTCACCGACAAACAACAGATAAAACGAAAGGCCCAGTCTTCCGACTGAGCCTTTCGTTTTA
TTTGATGCCTGGCAGTTCCCTACTCTCGCGTTAACGCTAGCATGGATGTTTTCCCAGTCACGACGTTGTA
AAACGACGGCCAGTCTTAAGCTCGGGCCCCAAATAATGATTTTATTTTGACTGATAGTGACCTGTTCGTT
GCAACAAATTGATGAGCAATGCTTTTTTATAATGCCAACTTTGTACAAAAAAGCAGGCTCCACCATGGAT
CATTCCCACCATATGGGGATGAGCTATATGGACTCCAACAGTACCATGCAACCTTCTCACCATCACCCAA
CCACTTCAGCCTCACACTCCCATGGTGGAGGAGACAGCAGCATGATGATGATGCCTATGACCTTCTACTT
TGGCTTTAAGAATGTGGAACTACTGTTTTCCGGTTTGGTGATCAATACAGCTGGAGAAATGGCTGGAGCT
TTTGTGGCAGTGTTTTTACTAGCAATGTTCTATGAAGGACTCAAGATAGCCCGAGAGAGCCTGCTGCGTA
AGTCACAAGTCAGCATTCGCTACAATTCCATGCCTGTCCCAGGACCAAATGGAACCATCCTTATGGAGAC
ACACAAAACTGTTGGGCAACAGATGCTGAGCTTTCCTCACCTCCTGCAAACAGTGCTGCACATCATCCAG
GTGGTCATAAGCTACTTCCTCATGCTCATCTTCATGACCTACAACGGGTACCTCTGCATTGCAGTAGCAG
CAGGGGCCGGTACAGGATACTTCCTCTTCAGCTGGAAGAAGGCAGTGGTAGTGGATATCACAGAGCATTG
CCATTTGGACCCAGCTTTCTTGTACAAAGTTGGCATTATAAGAAAGCATTGCTTATCAATTTGTTGCAAC
GAACAGGTCACTATCAGTCAAAATAAAATCATTATTTGCCATCCAGCTGATATCCCCTATAGTGAGTCGT
ATTACATGGTCATAGCTGTTTCCTGGCAGCTCTGGCCCGTGTCTCAAAATCTCTGATGTTACATTGCACA
AGATAAAAATATATCATCATGAACAATAAAACTGTCTGCTTACATAAACAGTAATACAAGGGGTGTTATG
AGCCATATTCAACGGGAAACGTCGAGGCCGCGATTAAATTCCAACATGGATGCTGATTTATATGGGTATA
AATGGGCTCGCGATAATGTCGGGCAATCAGGTGCGACAATCTATCGCTTGTATGGGAAGCCCGATGCGCC
AGAGTTGTTTCTGAAACATGGCAAAGGTAGCGTTGCCAATGATGTTACAGATGAGATGGTCAGACTAAAC
TGGCTGACGGAATTTATGCCTCTTCCGACCATCAAGCATTTTATCCGTACTCCTGATGATGCATGGTTAC
TCACCACTGCGATCCCCGGAAAAACAGCATTCCAGGTATTAGAAGAATATCCTGATTCAGGTGAAAATAT
TGTTGATGCGCTGGCAGTGTTCCTGCGCCGGTTGCATTCGATTCCTGTTTGTAATTGTCCTTTTAACAGC
GATCGCGTATTTCGTCTCGCTCAGGCGCAATCACGAATGAATAACGGTTTGGTTGATGCGAGTGATTTTG
ATGACGAGCGTAATGGCTGGCCTGTTGAACAAGTCTGGAAAGAAATGCATAAACTTTTGCCATTCTCACC
GGATTCAGTCGTCACTCATGGTGATTTCTCACTTGATAACCTTATTTTTGACGAGGGGAAATTAATAGGT
TGTATTGATGTTGGACGAGTCGGAATCGCAGACCGATACCAGGATCTTGCCATCCTATGGAACTGCCTCG
GTGAGTTTTCTCCTTCATTACAGAAACGGCTTTTTCAAAAATATGGTATTGATAATCCTGATATGAATAA
ATTGCAGTTTCATTTGATGCTCGATGAGTTTTTCTAATCAGAATTGGTTAATTGGTTGTAACACTGGCAG
AGCATTACGCTGACTTGACGGGACGGCGCAAGCTCATGACCAAAATCCCTTAACGTGAGTTACGCGTCGT
TCCACTGAGCGTCAGACCCCGTAGAAAAGATCAAAGGATCTTC
Features (pLannotate 1.2.2; 10 found; start..end, strand, type, name):
      1..589     +  rep_origin     ori: high-copy-number ColE1/pMB1/pBR322/pUC origin of replication
    772..864     +  CDS            lacI (fragment): lac repressor; lacI; The lac repressor binds to the lac operator to inhibit transcription in E. coli. This inhibition can be relieved by adding lactose or isopropyl-β-D-thiogalactopyranoside (IPTG).
    919..946     -  terminator     rrnB T2 terminator: transcription terminator T2 from the E. coli rrnB gene
   1078..1121    +  terminator     rrnB T1 terminator: Escherichia coli rrnB; transcription terminator T1 from the E. coli rrnB gene
   1168..1204    -  CDS            lacZα (fragment): LacZα fragment of β-galactosidase; lacZ fragment
   1220..1319    +  protein_bind   attL1: mutant version of attL; recombination site for the Gateway® LR reaction LR Clonase™
   1325..1894    +  CDS            SLC31A1: COPT1_HUMAN - Also known as COPT1, CTR1. Experimental evidence at protein level: Swiss-Prot protein existence level 1. High-affinity, saturable copper transporter involved in dietary copper uptake. From Homo sapiens (Human).
   1899..1998    -  protein_bind   attL2: mutant version of attL; recombination site for the Gateway® LR reaction LR Clonase™
   2016..2034    -  promoter       T7 promoter: promoter for bacteriophage T7 RNA polymerase
   2168..2977    +  CDS            KanR: aminoglycoside phosphotransferase; aph(3')-Ia; confers resistance to kanamycin in bacteria or G418 (Geneticin®) in eukaryotes
