[The description below was written by a language model from this plasmid's Addgene catalogue record and pLannotate feature annotations shown in this document.]
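Description:
pENTR221-SLC31A1 is a Gateway entry clone built on the pENTR221 backbone, carrying the human SLC31A1 open reading frame (also known as CTR1 or COPT1), which encodes the high-affinity copper transporter responsible for cellular copper uptake. The catalogue lists it as a "Gateway Donor vector", but the feature table shows the insert flanked by attL1 and attL2 sites. That arrangement is the one expected of an entry clone ready for LR recombination, not of an attP-bearing donor. The plasmid is about 3.1 kb, replicates in E. coli from a high-copy ColE1/pUC-type origin, and is selected with kanamycin through an aminoglycoside phosphotransferase (KanR) gene.

The roughly 570 bp SLC31A1 coding sequence sits directly between the two attL sites. No promoter capable of driving it in mammalian cells is annotated, so the plasmid is a shuttle for the ORF and not an expression construct. rrnB T1 and T2 transcription terminators lie upstream of attL1 and insulate the insert from read-through transcription originating in the backbone. A T7 promoter lies just beyond attL2 on the opposite strand, so it points back toward the insert in antisense orientation. Short lacI and lacZα fragments are also annotated, and these appear to be non-functional backbone remnants. No epitope tags or reporters are annotated, and the record does not state whether the ORF retains its native stop codon, which matters if a C-terminal fusion is planned in a destination vector.

The intended use is LR Clonase-mediated transfer of SLC31A1 into destination vectors chosen by the user, such as lentiviral or other mammalian expression backbones. The associated publication concerns cuproptosis and tumor radioresistance, consistent with manipulating copper import in cancer cells.
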