Addgene plasmid #251694: pENTR221-SLC31A1
Purpose: Gateway-adapted SLC31A1 ORF
Depositing lab: Boyi Gan. Depositing organization: University of Texas MD Anderson Cancer Center. Publication: Radiotherapy promotes cuproptosis and synergizes with cuproptosis inducers to overcome tumor radioresistance. Lei G, Sun M, Cheng J, Ye R, Lu Z, Horbath A, Huo D, Wu S, Alapati A, Aggarwal S, Xu Z, Mao C, Yan Y, Yao J, Li Q, Chen X, Lee H, Zhuang L, Jiang D, Pataer A, Roth JA, Navin N, Koong AC, You MJ, Lin SH, Gan B. Cancer Cell. 2025 Jun 9;43(6):1076-1092.e5. doi: 10.1016/j.ccell.2025.03.031. Epub 2025 Apr 10. PubMed 40215978.
Backbone
  Vector backbone: pENTR221
  Backbone size w/o insert (bp): 2544
  Vector type: Gateway Donor vector
Growth in bacteria
  Bacterial resistance: Kanamycin, 50 μg/mL
  Growth temperature: 37°C
  Growth strain: DH5alpha
  Copy number: High Copy
Gene/Insert
  Gene/Insert name: SLC31A1 solute carrier family 31 member 1
  Species: H. sapiens (human)
  Insert size (bp): 571
  Entrez Gene: SLC31A1 (a.k.a. COPT1, CTR1, NSCT)
  Cloning method: Gateway Cloning
Terms and licenses: Academic/Nonprofit Terms; Industry Terms: Not Available to Industry
How to cite: pENTR221-SLC31A1 was a gift from Boyi Gan (Addgene plasmid # 251694 ; http://n2t.net/addgene:251694 ; RRID:Addgene_251694)
